>Addgene plasmid #166915 | pLKO-Tet-On-ARNTL-shRNA3 | addgene full sequence | sequence record 331234 | Addgene NGS Result
AGTGAGCTGATACCGCTCGCCGCAGCCGAACGACCGAGCGCAGCGAGTCAGTGAGCGAGGAAGCGGAAGA
GCGCCCAATACGCAAACCGCCTCTCCCCGCGCGTTGGCCGATTCATTAATGCAGCTGGCACGACAGGTTT
CCCGACTGGAAAGCGGGCAGTGAGCGCAACGCAATTAATGTGAGTTAGCTCACTCATTAGGCACCCCAGG
CTTTACACTTTATGCTTCCGGCTCGTATGTTGTGTGGAATTGTGAGCGGATAACAATTTCACACAGGAAA
CAGCTATGACCATGATTACGCCAAGCGCGCAATTAACCCTCACTAAAGGGAACAAAAGCTGGAGCTGCAA
GCTTAATGTAGTCTTATGCAATACTCTTGTAGTCTTGCAACATGGTAACGATGAGTTAGCAACATGCCTT
ACAAGGAGAGAAAAAGCACCGTGCATGCCGATTGGTGGAAGTAAGGTGGTACGATCGTGCCTTATTAGGA
AGGCAACAGACGGGTCTGACATGGATTGGACGAACCACTGAATTGCCGCATTGCAGAGATATTGTATTTA
AGTGCCTAGCTCGATACATAAACGGGTCTCTCTGGTTAGACCAGATCTGAGCCTGGGAGCTCTCTGGCTA
ACTAGGGAACCCACTGCTTAAGCCTCAATAAAGCTTGCCTTGAGTGCTTCAAGTAGTGTGTGCCCGTCTG
TTGTGTGACTCTGGTAACTAGAGATCCCTCAGACCCTTTTAGTCAGTGTGGAAAATCTCTAGCAGTGGCG
CCCGAACAGGGACTTGAAAGCGAAAGGGAAACCAGAGGAGCTCTCTCGACGCAGGACTCGGCTTGCTGAA
GCGCGCACGGCAAGAGGCGAGGGGCGGCGACTGGTGAGTACGCCAAAAATTTTGACTAGCGGAGGCTAGA
AGGAGAGAGATGGGTGCGAGAGCGTCAGTATTAAGCGGGGGAGAATTAGATCGCGATGGGAAAAAATTCG
GTTAAGGCCAGGGGGAAAGAAAAAATATAAATTAAAACATATAGTATGGGCAAGCAGGGAGCTAGAACGA
TTCGCAGTTAATCCTGGCCTGTTAGAAACATCAGAAGGCTGTAGACAAATACTGGGACAGCTACAACCAT
CCCTTCAGACAGGATCAGAAGAACTTAGATCATTATATAATACAGTAGCAACCCTCTATTGTGTGCATCA
AAGGATAGAGATAAAAGACACCAAGGAAGCTTTAGACAAGATAGAGGAAGAGCAAAACAAAAGTAAGACC
ACCGCACAGCAAGCGGCCGCTGATCTTCAGACCTGGAGGAGGAGATATGAGGGACAATTGGAGAAGTGAA
TTATATAAATATAAAGTAGTAAAAATTGAACCATTAGGAGTAGCACCCACCAAGGCAAAGAGAAGAGTGG
TGCAGAGAGAAAAAAGAGCAGTGGGAATAGGAGCTTTGTTCCTTGGGTTCTTGGGAGCAGCAGGAAGCAC
TATGGGCGCAGCGTCAATGACGCTGACGGTACAGGCCAGACAATTATTGTCTGGTATAGTGCAGCAGCAG
AACAATTTGCTGAGGGCTATTGAGGCGCAACAGCATCTGTTGCAACTCACAGTCTGGGGCATCAAGCAGC
TCCAGGCAAGAATCCTGGCTGTGGAAAGATACCTAAAGGATCAACAGCTCCTGGGGATTTGGGGTTGCTC
TGGAAAACTCATTTGCACCACTGCTGTGCCTTGGAATGCTAGTTGGAGTAATAAATCTCTGGAACAGATT
TGGAATCACACGACCTGGATGGAGTGGGACAGAGAAATTAACAATTACACAAGCTTAATACACTCCTTAA
TTGAAGAATCGCAAAACCAGCAAGAAAAGAATGAACAAGAATTATTGGAATTAGATAAATGGGCAAGTTT
GTGGAATTGGTTTAACATAACAAATTGGCTGTGGTATATAAAATTATTCATAATGATAGTAGGAGGCTTG
GTAGGTTTAAGAATAGTTTTTGCTGTACTTTCTATAGTGAATAGAGTTAGGCAGGGATATTCACCATTAT
CGTTTCAGACCCACCTCCCAACCCCGAGGGGACCCGACAGGCCCGAAGGAATAGAAGAAGAAGGTGGAGA
GAGAGACAGAGACAGATCCATTCGATTAGTGAACGGATCTCGACGGTATCGATCACGAGACTAGCCTCGA
GCGGCCGCAATATTTGCATGTCGCTATGTGTTCTGGGAAATCACCATAAACGTGAAATCCCTATCAGTGA
TAGAGACTTATAAGTTCCCTATCAGTGATAGAGACACCGGGCAGAATGTCATAGGCAAGTTCTCGAGAAC
TTGCCTATGACATTCTGCTTTTTAATTCTCGACCTCGAGACAAATGGCAGTATTCATCCACAATTTTAAA
AGAAAAGGGGGGATTGGGGGGTACAGTGCAGGGGAAAGAATAGTAGACATAATAGCAACAGACATACAAA
CTAAAGAATTACAAAAACAAATTACAAAAATTCAAAATTTTCGGGTTTATTACAGGGACAGCAGAGATCC
ACTTTGGCCGCGGCTCGAGGGGGTTGGGGTTGCGCCTTTTCCAAGGCAGCCCTGGGTTTGCGCAGGGACG
CGGCTGCTCTGGGCGTGGTTCCGGGAAACGCAGCGGCGCCGACCCTGGGTCTCGCACATTCTTCACGTCC
GTTCGCAGCGTCACCCGGATCTTCGCCGCTACCCTTGTGGGCCCCCCGGCGACGCTTCCTGCTCCGCCCC
TAAGTCGGGAAGGTTCCTTGCGGTTCGCGGCGTGCCGGACGTGACAAACGGAAGCCGCACGTCTCACTAG
TACCCTCGCAGACGGACAGCGCCAGGGAGCAATGGCAGCGCGCCGACCGCGATGGGCTGTGGCCAATAGC
GGCTGCTCAGCAGGGCGCGCCGAGAGCAGCGGCCGGGAAGGGGCGGTGCGGGAGGCGGGGTGTGGGGCGG
TAGTGTGGGCCCTGTTCCTGCCCGCGCGGTGTTCCGCATTCTGCAAGCCTCCGGAGCGCACGTCGGCAGT
CGGCTCCCTCGTTGACCGAATCACCGACCTCTCTCCCCAGGGGGATCTGTGAGTTTGGGGACCCTTGATT
GTTCTTTCTTTTTCGCTATTGTAAAATTCATGTTATATGGAGGGGGCAAAGTTTTCAGGGTGTTGTTTAG
AATGGGAAGATGTCCCTTGTATCACCATGGACCCTCATGATAATTTTGTTTCTTTCACTTTCTACTCTGT
TGACAACCATTGTCTCCTCTTATTTTCTTTTCATTTTCTGTAACTTTTTCGTTAAACTTTAGCTTGCATT
TGTAACGAATTTTTAAATTCACTTTTGTTTATTTGTCAGATTGTAAGTACTTTCTCTAATCACTTTTTTT
TCAAGGCAATCAGGGTATATTATATTGTACTTCAGCACAGTTTTAGAGAACAATTGTTATAATTAAATGA
TAAGGTAGAATATTTCTGCATATAAATTCTGGCTGGCGTGGAAATATTCTTATTGGTAGAAACAACTACA
TCCTGGTCATCATCCTGCCTTTCTCTTTATGGTTACAATGATATACACTGTTTGAGATGAGGATAAAATA
CTCTGAGTCCAAACCGGGCCCCTCTGCTAACCATGTTCATGCCTTCTTCTTTTTCCTACAGCTCCTGGGC
AACGTGCTGGTTATTGTGCTGTCTCATCATTTTGGCAAAGAATTGTAATACGACTCACTATAGGGCGAAT
TGATATGTCTAGATTAGATAAAAGTAAAGTGATTAACAGCGCATTAGAGCTGCTTAATGAGGTCGGAATC
GAAGGTTTAACAACCCGTAAACTCGCCCAGAAGCTAGGTGTAGAGCAGCCTACATTGTATTGGCATGTAA
AAAATAAGCGGGCTTTGCTCGACGCCTTAGCCATTGAGATGTTAGATAGGCACCATACTCACTTTTGCCC
TTTAGAAGGGGAAAGCTGGCAAGATTTTTTACGTAATAACGCTAAAAGTTTTAGATGTGCTTTACTAAGT
CATCGCGATGGAGCAAAAGTACATTTAGGTACACGGCCTACAGAAAAACAGTATGAAACTCTCGAAAATC
AATTAGCCTTTTTATGCCAACAAGGTTTTTCACTAGAGAATGCATTATATGCACTCAGCGCTGTGGGGCA
TTTTACTTTAGGTTGCGTATTGGAAGATCAAGAGCATCAAGTCGCTAAAGAAGAAAGGGAAACACCTACT
ACTGATAGTATGCCGCCATTATTACGACAAGCTATCGAATTATTTGATCACCAAGGTGCAGAGCCAGCCT
TCTTATTCGGCCTTGAATTGATCATATGCGGATTAGAAAAACAACTTAAATGTGAAAGTGGGTCCGCGTA
CAGCGGCTCCCGGGAGTTCTAGGGATCTGCCCCTCTCCCTCCCCCCCCCCTAACGTTACTGGCCGAAGCC
GCTTGGAATAAGGCCGGTGTGCGTTTGTCTATATGTTATTTTCCACCATATTGCCGTCTTTTGGCAATGT
GAGGGCCCGGAAACCTGGCCCTGTCTTCTTGACGAGCATTCCTAGGGGTCTTTCCCCTCTCGCCAAAGGA
ATGCAAGGTCTGTTGAATGTCGTGAAGGAAGCAGTTCCTCTGGAAGCTTCTTGAAGACAAACAACGTCTG
TAGCGACCCTTTGCAGGCAGCGGAACCCCCCACCTGGCGACAGGTGCCTCTGCGGCCAAAAGCCACGTGT
ATAAGATACACCTGCAAAGGCGGCACAACCCCAGTGCCACGTTGTGAGTTGGATAGTTGTGGAAAGAGTC
AAATGGCTCTCCTCAAGCGTATTCAACAAGGGGCTGAAGGATGCCCAGAAGGTACCCCATTGTATGGGAT
CTGATCTGGGGCCTCGGTGCACATGCTTTACATGTGTTTAGTCGAGGTTAAAAAAACGTCTAGGCCCCCC
GAACCACGGGGACGTGGTTTTCCTTTGAAAAACACGATGATAAGGATCCACCGGAGCTTACCATGACCGA
GTACAAGCCCACGGTGCGCCTCGCCACCCGCGACGACGTCCCCAGGGCCGTACGCACCCTCGCCGCCGCG
TTCGCCGACTACCCCGCCACGCGCCACACCGTCGATCCGGACCGCCACATCGAGCGGGTCACCGAGCTGC
AAGAACTCTTCCTCACGCGCGTCGGGCTCGACATCGGCAAGGTGTGGGTCGCGGACGACGGCGCCGCGGT
GGCGGTCTGGACCACGCCGGAGAGCGTCGAAGCGGGGGCGGTGTTCGCCGAGATCGGCCCGCGCATGGCC
GAGTTGAGCGGTTCCCGGCTGGCCGCGCAGCAACAGATGGAAGGCCTCCTGGCGCCGCACCGGCCCAAGG
AGCCCGCGTGGTTCCTGGCCACCGTCGGCGTCTCGCCCGACCACCAGGGCAAGGGTCTGGGCAGCGCCGT
CGTGCTCCCCGGAGTGGAGGCGGCCGAGCGCGCCGGGGTGCCCGCCTTCCTGGAGACCTCCGCGCCCCGC
AACCTCCCCTTCTACGAGCGGCTCGGCTTCACCGTCACCGCCGACGTCGAGGTGCCCGAAGGACCGCGCA
CCTGGTGCATGACCCGCAAGCCCGGTGCCTGACGCCCGCCCCACGACCCGCAGCGCCCGACCGAAAGGAG
CGCACGACCCCATGCATCGGTACCTTTAAGACCAATGACTTACAAGGCAGCTGTAGATCTTAGCCACTTT
TTAAAAGAAAAGGGGGGACTGGAAGGGCTAATTCACTCCCAACGAAGACAAGATCTGCTTTTTGCTTGTA
CTGGGTCTCTCTGGTTAGACCAGATCTGAGCCTGGGAGCTCTCTGGCTAACTAGGGAACCCACTGCTTAA
GCCTCAATAAAGCTTGCCTTGAGTGCTTCAAGTAGTGTGTGCCCGTCTGTTGTGTGACTCTGGTAACTAG
AGATCCCTCAGACCCTTTTAGTCAGTGTGGAAAATCTCTAGCAGTAGTAGTTCATGTCATCTTATTATTC
AGTATTTATAACTTGCAAAGAAATGAATATCAGAGAGTGAGAGGAACTTGTTTATTGCAGCTTATAATGG
TTACAAATAAAGCAATAGCATCACAAATTTCACAAATAAAGCATTTTTTTCACTGCATTCTAGTTGTGGT
TTGTCCAAACTCATCAATGTATCTTATCATGTCTGGCTCTAGCTATCCCGCCCCTAACTCCGCCCATCCC
GCCCCTAACTCCGCCCAGTTCCGCCCATTCTCCGCCCCATGGCTGACTAATTTTTTTTATTTATGCAGAG
GCCGAGGCCGCCTCGGCCTCTGAGCTATTCCAGAAGTAGTGAGGAGGCTTTTTTGGAGGCCTAGGGACGT
ACCCAATTCGCCCTATAGTGAGTCGTATTACGCGCGCTCACTGGCCGTCGTTTTACAACGTCGTGACTGG
GAAAACCCTGGCGTTACCCAACTTAATCGCCTTGCAGCACATCCCCCTTTCGCCAGCTGGCGTAATAGCG
AAGAGGCCCGCACCGATCGCCCTTCCCAACAGTTGCGCAGCCTGAATGGCGAATGGG
[124 nt withheld, positions 6498-6621]
C
[91 nt withheld, positions 6623-6713]
A
[49 nt withheld, positions 6715-6763]
CCTTTGACGTTGGAGTCCACGTTCTTT
[37 nt withheld, positions 6791-6827]
ACCCTATCTCGGTCTATTCTTTTGATTTATAAGGGATTTTGCCGATTTCGGCCTATTGGTTAAAAAATGA
GCTGATTTAACAAAAATTTAACGCGAATTTTAACAAAATATTAACGCTTACAATTTAGGTGGCACTTTTC
GGGGAAATGTGCGCGGAACCCCTATTTGTTTATTTTTCTAAATACATTCAAATATGTATCCGCTCATGAG
ACAATAACCCTGATAAATGCTTCAATAATATTGAAAAAGGAAGAGTATGAGTATTCAACATTTCCGTGTC
GCCCTTATTCCCTTTTTTGCGGCATTTTGCCTTCCTGTTTTTGCTCACCCAGAAACGCTGGTGAAAGTAA
AAGATGCTGAAGATCAGTTGGGTGCACGAGTGGGTTACATCGAACTGGATCTCAACAGCGGTAAGATCCT
TGAGAGTTTTCGCCCCGAAGAACGTTTTCCAATGATGAGCACTTTTAAAGTTCTGCTATGTGGCGCGGTA
TTATCCCGTATTGACGCCGGGCAAGAGCAACTCGGTCGCCGCATACACTATTCTCAGAATGACTTGGTTG
AGTACTCACCAGTCACAGAAAAGCATCTTACGGATGGCATGACAGTAAGAGAATTATGCAGTGCTGCCAT
AACCATGAGTGATAACACTGCGGCCAACTTACTTCTGACAACGATCGGAGGACCGAAGGAGCTAACCGCT
TTTTTGCACAACATGGGGGATCATGTAACTCGCCTTGATCGTTGGGAACCGGAGCTGAATGAAGCCATAC
CAAACGACGAGCGTGACACCACGATGCCTGTAGCAATGGCAACAACGTTGCGCAAACTATTAACTGGCGA
ACTACTTACTCTAGCTTCCCGGCAACAATTAATAGACTGGATGGAGGCGGATAAAGTTGCAGGACCACTT
CTGCGCTCGGCCCTTCCGGCTGGCTGGTTTATTGCTGATAAATCTGGAGCCGGTGAGCGTGGGTCTCGCG
GTATCATTGCAGCACTGGGGCCAGATGGTAAGCCCTCCCGTATCGTAGTTATCTACACGACGGGGAGTCA
GGCAACTATGGATGAACGAAATAGACAGATCGCTGAGATAGGTGCCTCACTGATTAAGCATTGGTAACTG
TCAGACCAAGTTTACTCATATATACTTTAGATTGATTTAAAACTTCATTTTTAATTTAAAAGGATCTAGG
TGAAGATCCTTTTTGATAATCTCATGACCAAAATCCCTTAACGTGAGTTTTCGTTCCACTGAGCGTCAGA
CCCCGTAGAAAAGATCAAAGGATCTTCTTGAGATCCTTTTTTTCTGCGCGTAATCTGCTGCTTGCAAACA
AAAAAACCACCGCTACCAGCGGTGGTTTGTTTGCCGGATCAAGAGCTACCAACTCTTTTTCCGAAGGTAA
CTGGCTTCAGCAGAGCGCAGATACCAAATACTGTTCTTCTAGTGTAGCCGTAGTTAGGCCACCACTTCAA
GAACTCTGTAGCACCGCCTACATACCTCGCTCTGCTAATCCTGTTACCAGTGGCTGCTGCCAGTGGCGAT
AAGTCGTGTCTTACCGGGTTGGACTCAAGACGATAGTTACCGGATAAGGCGCAGCGGTCGGGCTGAACGG
GGGGTTCGTGCACACAGCCCAGCTTGGAGCGAACGACCTACACCGAACTGAGATACCTACAGCGTGAGCT
ATGAGAAAGCGCCACGCTTCCCGAAGGGAGAAAGGCGGACAGGTATCCGGTAAGCGGCAGGGTCGGAACA
GGAGAGCGCACGAGGGAGCTTCCAGGGGGAAACGCCTGGTATCTTTATAGTCCTGTCGGGTTTCGCCACC
TCTGACTTGAGCGTCGATTTTTGTGATGCTCGTCAGGGGGGCGGAGCCTATGGAAAAACGCCAGCAACGC
GGCCTTTTTACGGTTCCTGGCCTTTTGCTGGCCTTTTGCTCACATGTTCTTTCCTGCGTTATCCCCTGAT
TCTGTGGATAACCGTATTACCGCCTTTG
Features (pLannotate 1.2.2; 30 found; start..end, strand, type, name):
      1..69      +  rep_origin     RSF ori (fragment): Plasmids containing the RSF 1030 origin of replication can be propagated in E. coli cells that contain additional plasmids with compatible origins.
     71..163     +  CDS            lacI (fragment): lac repressor; lacI; The lac repressor binds to the lac operator to inhibit transcription in E. coli. This inhibition can be relieved by adding lactose or isopropyl-β-D-thiogalactopyranoside (IPTG).
    176..197     +  protein_bind   CAP binding site: CAP binding activates transcription in the presence of cAMP. E. coli catabolite activator protein
    212..242     +  promoter       lac promoter: promoter for the E. coli lac operon
    250..266     +  protein_bind   lac operator: The lac repressor binds to the lac operator to inhibit transcription in E. coli. This inhibition can be relieved by adding lactose or isopropyl-β-D-thiogalactopyranoside (IPTG). lac repressor encoded by lacI
    311..329     +  promoter       T3 promoter: promoter for bacteriophage T3 RNA polymerase
    357..583     +  promoter       RSV promoter: Rous sarcoma virus enhancer/promoter
    584..764     +  LTR            5' LTR (truncated): truncated 5' long terminal repeat (LTR) from HIV-1
    811..936     +  misc_feature   HIV-1 Ψ: packaging signal of human immunodeficiency virus type 1
    920..1283    +  CDS            HIV-1 gag (fragment): gag protein from human immunodeficiency virus 1; gag
   1429..1662    +  misc_feature   RRE: The Rev response element (RRE) of HIV-1 allows for Rev-dependent mRNA export from the nucleus to the cytoplasm.
   2039..2139    +  CDS            Rev (fragment): human immunodeficiency virus 1 (HIV-1) Rev protein; rev; enhances nuclear export of unspliced and incompletely spliced viral mRNAs
   2180..2274    +  promoter       H1-2O2 promoter: doxycycline-inducible variant of the human H1 RNA promoter (Henriksen et al., 2007)
   2374..2491    +  misc_feature   cPPT/CTS: central polypurine tract and central termination sequence of HIV-1
   2540..3050    +  promoter       hPGK promoter: human phosphoglycerate kinase 1 promoter
   3059..3631    +  intron         β-globin intron: intron from rabbit β-globin gene
   3686..3704    +  promoter       T7 promoter: promoter for bacteriophage T7 RNA polymerase
   3715..4335    +  CDS            tetR: TETR2_ECOLX - Experimental evidence at protein level: Swiss-Prot protein existence level 1. TetR is the repressor of the tetracycline resistance element; its N-terminal region forms a helix-turn-helix structure and binds DNA. Binding of tetracycline to TetR reduces the repressor affinity for the tetracycline resistance gene (tetA) promoter operator sites. From Escherichia coli.
   4481..4943    +  misc_feature   IRES: internal ribosome entry site (IRES) of the encephalomyocarditis virus (EMCV)
   4963..5562    +  CDS            PuroR: puromycin N-acetyltransferase; pac from Streptomyces alboniger; confers resistance to puromycin
   5605..5688    +  CDS            nef (fragment): NEF_HV1Z2 - Experimental evidence at protein level: Swiss-Prot protein existence level 1. Extracellular Nef protein targets CD4(+) T-lymphocytes for apoptosis by interacting with CXCR4 surface receptors. From Human immunodeficiency virus type 1 group M subtype D (isolate Z2/CDC-Z34) (HIV-1).
   5690..5923    +  LTR            3' LTR (ΔU3): self-inactivating 3' long terminal repeat (LTR) from HIV-1
   5995..6116    +  polyA_signal   SV40 poly(A) signal: SV40 polyadenylation signal
   6156..6291    +  rep_origin     SV40 ori: SV40 origin of replication
   6312..6330    -  promoter       T7 promoter: promoter for bacteriophage T7 RNA polymerase
   6338..6493    +  CDS            lacZα (fragment): LacZα fragment of β-galactosidase; lacZ fragment
   6498..6926    +  rep_origin     f1 ori (sequence partly withheld): f1 bacteriophage origin of replication; arrow indicates direction of (+) strand synthesis
   6979..7083    +  promoter       AmpR promoter: bla
   7084..7944    +  CDS            AmpR: β-lactamase; bla; confers resistance to ampicillin, carbenicillin, and related antibiotics
   8115..8703    +  rep_origin     ori: high-copy-number ColE1/pMB1/pBR322/pUC origin of replication
