[The description below was written by a language model from this plasmid's Addgene catalogue record and pLannotate feature annotations shown in this document.]
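Description:
pLKO-Tet-On-ARNTL-shRNA3 is a lentiviral transfer plasmid for doxycycline-inducible knockdown of human ARNTL (BMAL1), a core circadian clock regulator. It is built on the all-in-one pLKO-Tet-On backbone, with the short hairpin cloned between AgeI and EcoRI sites that were destroyed in the process. In bacteria it is maintained at high copy through a ColE1/pUC-type origin with ampicillin selection (AmpR). An f1 origin, an SV40 origin and leftover lac and phage promoter elements are also carried over from the parent vector. The catalogue lists a total size of about 9 kb, consistent with the 8,815 nt sequenced record. The larger figure given for the backbone without insert presumably reflects a stuffer replaced by the hairpin, although the record does not explain it.

The viral portion has a self-inactivating, third-generation-style layout. An RSV promoter drives a truncated HIV-1 5' LTR, followed by the Ψ packaging signal, the RRE for Rev-dependent export, a cPPT/CTS element and a ΔU3 3' LTR with a downstream SV40 polyadenylation signal.

The shRNA itself is not annotated in the feature table, but it would lie just downstream of the H1-2O2 promoter, a variant of the human H1 Pol III promoter that carries tet operator sites. A second cassette uses the hPGK promoter and a β-globin intron to express TetR, followed by an EMCV IRES and the puromycin resistance gene. TetR binds the operators and keeps hairpin transcription off. Adding doxycycline releases the repressor and allows shRNA expression. Puromycin selects stably transduced mammalian cells. The construct thus gives temporally controlled, reversible silencing of BMAL1 in human cells from a single vector.
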