Addgene plasmid #166915: pLKO-Tet-On-ARNTL-shRNA3
Purpose: Lentivirus for inducible knockdown of human ARNTL(BMAL1)
Depositing lab: Roland Friedel. Depositing organization: Icahn School of Medicine at Mount Sinai. Publication: Circadian clock regulator Bmal1 gates axon regeneration via Tet3 epigenetics in mouse sensory neurons. Halawani D, Wang Y, Ramakrishnan A, Estill M, He X, Shen L, Friedel RH, Zou H. Nat Commun. 2023 Aug 24;14(1):5165. doi: 10.1038/s41467-023-40816-7. PubMed 37620297.
Backbone
  Vector backbone: pLKO-TET-ON-addgene#21915
  Backbone size w/o insert (bp): 11000
  Total vector size (bp): 9000
  Vector type: Mammalian Expression, Lentiviral
  Selectable markers: Puromycin
Growth in bacteria
  Bacterial resistance: Ampicillin, 100 μg/mL
  Growth temperature: 37°C
  Growth strain: NEB Stable
  Copy number: High Copy
Gene/Insert
  Gene/Insert name: ARNTL shRNA (alt name: ARNTL)
  gRNA/shRNA sequence: GCAGAATGTCATAGGCAAGTT
  Species: H. sapiens (human)
  Entrez Gene: BMAL1 (a.k.a. ARNTL, ARNTL1, BMAL1c, JAP3, MOP3, PASD3, TIC, bHLHe5)
  Cloning method: Restriction Enzyme; 5′ cloning site AgeI (destroyed during cloning); 3′ cloning site EcoRI (destroyed during cloning)
  Sequencing primers: 5′ pLKO-seq: ggcagggatattcaccattatcgtttcaga
Terms and licenses: Academic/Nonprofit Terms; Industry Terms: Not Available to Industry
How to cite: pLKO-Tet-On-ARNTL-shRNA3 was a gift from Roland Friedel (Addgene plasmid # 166915 ; http://n2t.net/addgene:166915 ; RRID:Addgene_166915)
